Addgene plasmid #207939: pKD009
Purpose: (Empty Backbone) Premade nuclei membrane marker, pUBQ10:H2B:mVenus:tHSP18.2M, for braiding
Depositing lab: Alexis Maizel. Depositing organization: Universitaet Heidelberg. Publication: GreenGate 2.0: Backwards compatible addons for assembly of complex transcriptional units and their stacking with GreenGate. Piepers M, Erbstein K, Reyes-Hernandez J, Song C, Tessi T, Petrasiunaite V, Faerber N, Distel K, Maizel A. PLoS One. 2023 Sep 8;18(9):e0290097. doi: 10.1371/journal.pone.0290097. eCollection 2023. PubMed 37682951.
Backbone
  Vector backbone: pCAMBIA
  Vector type: Plant Expression
Growth in bacteria
  Bacterial resistance: Kanamycin, 50 μg/mL
  Growth temperature: 37°C
  Growth strain: DH5alpha
  Copy number: High Copy
Gene/Insert
  Gene/Insert name: None
Terms and licenses: Academic/Nonprofit Terms; Industry Terms: Not Available to Industry
How to cite: pKD009 was a gift from Alexis Maizel (Addgene plasmid # 207939 ; http://n2t.net/addgene:207939 ; RRID:Addgene_207939)
