[The description below was written by a language model from this plasmid's Addgene catalogue record and pLannotate feature annotations shown in this document.]
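Description:
pKD009 is a plant binary vector built on a pCAMBIA backbone and belongs to the GreenGate 2.0 toolkit for assembling and stacking plant transcriptional units. It is catalogued as an empty backbone with no user insert, but it already carries a complete, premade fluorescent marker unit. The backbone has a high-copy ColE1/pUC-type origin with the pBR322 bom region and a residual rop fragment for propagation in E. coli. It also has the pVS1 replication module (oriV, RepA and the StaA stability protein), which allows stable maintenance in Agrobacterium. Bacterial selection is by kanamycin through an aph(3')-Ia gene located outside the T-DNA. Nopaline-type left and right border repeats define the region transferred to plant cells. The feature table annotates no plant selectable marker within the borders.

The payload is described as pUBQ10:H2B:mVenus:tHSP18.2M. An Arabidopsis histone H2B coding sequence lies upstream of the monomeric yellow fluorescent protein mVenus, and an unannotated stretch that presumably acts as a linker separates the two. The Arabidopsis HSP18.2 terminator, known for efficient transcript termination, follows mVenus. The UBQ10 promoter named in the record was not picked up by the automated annotation, though it would be expected in the unannotated region between the left border and H2B. Because H2B is incorporated into nucleosomes, the fusion labels chromatin and hence nuclei, although the record words this as a "nuclei membrane marker". The stated use is "braiding", the toolkit's approach to stacking several transcriptional units, so additional units can be combined with this ready-made nuclear marker in a single T-DNA for Agrobacterium-mediated plant transformation.
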