Features (pLannotate 1.2.2; 13 found; start..end, strand, type, name):
    669..1121    +  CDS            H2B3_ARATH: Experimental evidence at protein level: Swiss-Prot protein existence level 1. Core component of nucleosome. Nucleosomes wrap and compact DNA into chromatin, limiting DNA accessibility to the cellular machineries which require DNA as a template. Histones thereby play a central role in transcription regulation, DNA repair, DNA replication and chromosomal stability. DNA accessibility is regulated via a complex set of post-translational modifications of histones, also called histone code, and nucleosome remodeling. From Arabidopsis thaliana (Mouse-ear cress).
   1389..2105    +  CDS            mVenus: mVenus is a basic (constitutively fluorescent) yellow fluorescent protein published in 2006, derived from Aequorea victoria. It is reported to be a rapidly-maturing monomer with moderate acid sensitivity.
   2120..2368    +  terminator     HSP terminator: efficient transcription terminator from the Arabidopsis thaliana heat shock protein 18.2 gene (Nagaya et al., 2010)
   2434..2458    +  misc_feature   RB T-DNA repeat: right border repeat from nopaline C58 T-DNA
   2798..3199    +  CDS            Y4CG_SINFN (fragment): Protein inferred from homology: Swiss-Prot protein existence level 3. From Sinorhizobium fredii (strain NBRC 101917 / NGR234).
   3759..4388    +  CDS            pVS1 StaA: stability protein from the Pseudomonas plasmid pVS1 (Heeb et al., 2000)
   4817..5890    +  CDS            pVS1 RepA: replication protein from the Pseudomonas plasmid pVS1 (Heeb et al., 2000)
   5956..6150    +  rep_origin     pVS1 oriV: origin of replication for the Pseudomonas plasmid pVS1 (Heeb et al., 2000)
   6353..6392    +  CDS            rop (fragment): Rop protein, which maintains plasmids at low copy number; rop
   6494..6634    +  misc_feature   bom: basis of mobility region from pBR322
   6820..7408    -  rep_origin     ori: high-copy-number ColE1/pMB1/pBR322/pUC origin of replication
   7496..8311    -  CDS            KanR: aminoglycoside phosphotransferase; aph(3')-Ia; confers resistance to kanamycin in bacteria or G418 (Geneticin®) in eukaryotes
   8744..8768    +  misc_feature   LB T-DNA repeat: left border repeat from nopaline C58 T-DNA
>Addgene plasmid #207939 | pKD009 | addgene full sequence | sequence record 415337 | Addgene NGS Result
TAACGAATTACCATGGCACCTGCTGCAACCTCGACGAGTCAGTAATAAACGGCGTCAAAGTGGTTGCAGC
CGGCACACACGAGTCGTGTTTATCAACTCAAAGCACAAATACTTTTCCTCAACCTAAAAATAAGGCAATT
AGCCAAAAACAACTTTGCGTGTAAACAACGCTCAATACACGTGTCATTTTATTATTAGCTATTGCTTCAC
CGCCTTAGCTTTCTCGTGACCTAGTCGTCCTCGTCTTTTCTTCTTCTTCTTCTATAAAACAATACCCAAA
GAGCTCTTCTTCTTCACAATTCAGATTTCAATTTCTCAAAATCTTAAAAACTTTCTCTCAATTCTCTCTA
CCGTGATCAAGGTAAATTTCTGTGTTCCTTATTCTCTCAAAATCTTCGATTTTGTTTTCGTTCGATCCCA
ATTTCGTATATGTTCTTTGGTTTAGATTCTGTTAATCTTAGATCGAAGACGATTTTCTGGGTTTGATCGT
TAGATATCATCTTAATTCTCGATTAGGGTTTCATAGATATCATCCGATTTGTTCAAATAATTTGAGTTTT
GTCGAATAATTACTCTTCGATTTGTGATTTCTATCTAGATCTGGTGTTAGTTTCTAGTTTGTGCGATCGA
ATTTGTAGATTAATCTGAGTTTTTCTGATTAACAAACAATGGCACCAAAAGCCGGAAAGAAACCAGCAGA
GAAAAAGCCCGCAGAGAAAGCTCCAGCAGAAGAAGAGAAAGTAGCCGAAAAAGCACCAGCAGAGAAGAAA
CCAAAAGCCGGAAAAAAACTACCAAAAGAAGCAGTCACCGGAGGAGTCGAGAAGAAGAAGAAACGAGTCA
AGAAAAGCACAGAGACATACAAGATCTACATCTTCAAGGTGTTGAAACAAGTTCATCCAGATATTGGAAT
CTCAAGTAAAGCTATGGGGATTATGAACAGTTTTATCAATGATATATTCGAGAAACTTGCGCAAGAAGCT
TCAAAATTAGCTAGGTATAATAAGAAACCTACGATTACTTCTAGGGAGATTCAGACAGCTGTTAGACTAG
TGTTACCTGGTGAACTTGCTAAGCATGCTGTTTCTGAAGGAACTAAGGCTGTTACTAAGTTTACTAGCTC
TTCAGGTTCGACAGCCGCTAGTGCGTCTGCATCAGGGAGTGGTTCCGGAAGCGGCTCTGGATCGGGCTCA
GGGAGTGGTTCCGGCAGCGGCTCTGGATCGGCGGCCGCTGCAGGCTCCGCTGCTGCTTCAGGTTCTGGCT
CCGGATCTGGCTCAGGTAGTGGGTCCGGATCAGGATCAGGTTCGGGTTCAGGGTCCGGATCTGGTTCCGG
CTCTTCAAGTTCAGGTGCTAGCGGTGGCAGCGGTGGCACTAGTGGTGGAGGCGGATCCATGGTGAGCAAG
GGCGAGGAGCTGTTCACCGGGGTGGTGCCCATCCTGGTCGAGCTGGACGGCGACGTAAACGGCCACAAGT
TCAGCGTGTCCGGCGAGGGCGAGGGCGATGCCACCTACGGCAAGCTGACCCTGAAGCTGATCTGCACCAC
CGGCAAGCTGCCCGTGCCCTGGCCCACCCTCGTGACCACCCTGGGCTACGGCCTGCAGTGCTTCGCCCGC
TACCCCGACCACATGAAGCAGCACGACTTCTTCAAGTCCGCCATGCCCGAAGGCTACGTCCAGGAGCGCA
CCATCTTCTTCAAGGACGACGGCAACTACAAGACCCGCGCCGAGGTGAAGTTCGAGGGCGACACCCTGGT
GAACCGCATCGAGCTGAAGGGCATCGACTTCAAGGAGGACGGCAACATCCTGGGGCACAAGCTGGAGTAC
AACTACAACAGCCACAACGTCTATATCACCGCCGACAAGCAGAAGAACGGCATCAAGGCCAACTTCAAGA
TCCGCCACAACATCGAGGACGGCGGCGTGCAGCTCGCCGACCACTACCAGCAGAACACCCCCATCGGCGA
CGGCCCCGTGCTGCTGCCCGACAACCACTACCTGAGCTACCAGTCCAAGCTGAGCAAAGACCCCAACGAG
AAGCGCGATCACATGGTCCTGCTGGAGTTCGTGACCGCCGCCGGGATCACTCTCGGCATGGACGAGCTGT
ACAAGTAGCTGCGAGCTCATATGAAGATGAAGATGAAATATTTGGTGTGTCAAATAAATAGCTTGTGTGC
TTAAGTTTGTGTTTTTTTCTTGGCTTGTTGTGTTATGAATTTGTGGCTTTTTCTAATATTAAATGAATGT
AAGATCTCATTATAATGAATAAACAAATGTTTCTATAATCCATTGTGAATGTTTTGTTGGATCTCTTCTG
CAGCATATAACTACTGTATGTGCTATGGTATGGACTATGGAATATGATTAAAGATAAGGAATTCACTAAG
TGACACATGACCATAGGAGAACGTATGTCATATGGCAGGTGCTCGAGCAATTCTGACAGGATATATTGGC
GGGTAAACCTAAGAGAAAAGAGCGTTTATTAGAATAATCGGATATTTAAAAGGGCGTGAAAAGGTTTATC
CGTTCGTCCATTTGTATGTGCATGCCAACCACAGGGTTCCCCTCGGGATCAAAGTACTTTGATCCAACCC
CTCCGCTGCTATAGTGCAGTCGGCTTCTGACGTTCAGTGCAGCCGTCATCTGAAAACGACATGTCGCACA
AGTCCTAAGTTACGCGACAGGCTGCCGCCCTGCCCTTTTCCTGGCGTTTTCTTGTCGCGTGTTTTAGTCG
CATAAAGTAGAATACTTGCGACTAGAACCGGAGACATTACGCCATGAACAAGAGCGCCGCCGCTGGCCTG
CTGGGCTATGCCCGCGTCAGCACCGACGACCAGGACTTGACCAACCAACGGGCCGAACTGCACGCGGCCG
GCTGCACCAAGCTGTTTTCCGAGAAGATCACCGGCACCAGGCGCGACCGCCCGGAGCTGGCCAGGATGCT
TGACCACCTACGCCCTGGCGACGTTGTGACAGTGACCAGGCTAGACCGCCTGGCCCGCAGCACCCGCGAC
CTACTGGACATTGCCGAGCGCATCCAGGAGGCCGGCGCGGGCCTGCGTAGCCTGGCAGAGCCGTGGGCCG
ACACCACCACGCCGGCCGGCCGCATGGTGTTGACCGTGTTCGCCGGCATTGCCGAGTTCGAGCGTTCCCT
AATCATCGACCGCACCCGGAGCGGGCGCGAGGCCGCCAAGGCCCGAGGCGTGAAGTTTGGCCCCCGCCCT
ACCCTCACCCCGGCACAGATCGCGCACGCCCGCGAGCTGATCGACCAGGAAGGCCGCACCGTGAAAGAGG
CGGCTGCACTGCTTGGCGTGCATCGCTCGACCCTGTACCGCGCACTTGAGCGCAGCGAGGAAGTGACGCC
CACCGAGGCCAGGCGGCGCGGTGCCTTCCGTGAGGACGCATTGACCGAGGCCGACGCCCTGGCGGCCGCC
GAGAATGAACGCCAAGAGGAACAAGCATGAAACCGCACCAGGACGGCCAGGACGAACCGTTTTTCATTAC
CGAAGAGATCGAGGCGGAGATGATCGCGGCCGGGTACGTGTTCGAGCCGCCCGCGCACCTCTCAACCGTG
CGGCTGCATGAAATCCTGGCCGGTTTGTCTGATGCCAAGCTGGCGGCCTGGCCGGCCAGCTTGGCCGCTG
AAGAAACCGAGCGCCGCCGTCTAAAAAGGTGATGTGTATTTGAGTAAAACAGCTTGCGTCATGCGGTCGC
TGCGTATATGATGCGATGAGTAAATAAACAAATACGCAAGGGGAACGCATGAAGGTTATCGCTGTACTTA
ACCAGAAAGGCGGGTCAGGCAAGACGACCATCGCAACCCATCTAGCCCGCGCCCTGCAACTCGCCGGGGC
CGATGTTCTGTTAGTCGATTCCGATCCCCAGGGCAGTGCCCGCGATTGGGCGGCCGTGCGGGAAGATCAA
CCGCTAACCGTTGTCGGCATCGACCGCCCGACGATTGACCGCGACGTGAAGGCCATCGGCCGGCGCGACT
TCGTAGTGATCGACGGAGCGCCCCAGGCGGCGGACTTGGCTGTGTCCGCGATCAAGGCAGCCGACTTCGT
GCTGATTCCGGTGCAGCCAAGCCCTTACGACATATGGGCCACCGCCGACCTGGTGGAGCTGGTTAAGCAG
CGCATTGAGGTCACGGATGGAAGGCTACAAGCGGCCTTTGTCGTGTCGCGGGCGATCAAAGGCACGCGCA
TCGGCGGTGAGGTTGCCGAGGCGCTGGCCGGGTACGAGCTGCCCATTCTTGAGTCCCGTATCACGCAGCG
CGTGAGCTACCCAGGCACTGCCGCCGCCGGCACAACCGTTCTTGAATCAGAACCCGAGGGCGACGCTGCC
CGCGAGGTCCAGGCGCTGGCCGCTGAAATTAAATCAAAACTCATTTGAGTTAATGAGGTAAAGAGAAAAT
GAGCAAAAGCACAAACACGCTAAGTGCCGGCCGTCCGAGCGCACGCAGCAGCAAGGCTGCAACGTTGGCC
AGCCTGGCAGACACGCCAGCCATGAAGCGGGTCAACTTTCAGTTGCCGGCGGAGGATCACACCAAGCTGA
AGATGTACGCGGTACGCCAAGGCAAGACCATTACCGAGCTGCTATCTGAATACATCGCGCAGCTACCAGA
GTAAATGAGCAAATGAATAAATGAGTAGATGAATTTTAGCGGCTAAAGGAGGCGGCATGGAAAATCAAGA
ACAACCAGGCACCGACGCCGTGGAATGCCCCATGTGTGGAGGAACGGGCGGTTGGCCAGGCGTAAGCGGC
TGGGTTGCCTGCCGGCCCTGCAATGGCACTGGAACCCCCAAGCCCGAGGAATCGGCGTGAGCGGTCGCAA
ACCATCCGGCCCGGTACAAATCGGCGCGGCGCTGGGTGATGACCTGGTGGAGAAGTTGAAGGCCGCGCAG
GCCGCCCAGCGGCAACGCATCGAGGCAGAAGCACGCCCCGGTGAATCGTGGCAAGCGGCCGCTGATCGAA
TCCGCAAAGAATCCCGGCAACCGCCGGCAGCCGGTGCGCCGTCGATTAGGAAGCCGCCCAAGGGCGACGA
GCAACCAGATTTTTTCGTTCCGATGCTCTATGACGTGGGCACCCGCGATAGTCGCAGCATCATGGACGTG
GCCGTTTTCCGTCTGTCGAAGCGTGACCGACGAGCTGGCGAGGTGATCCGCTACGAGCTTCCAGACGGGC
ACGTAGAGGTTTCCGCAGGGCCGGCCGGCATGGCCAGTGTGTGGGATTACGACCTGGTACTGATGGCGGT
TTCCCATCTAACCGAATCCATGAACCGATACCGGGAAGGGAAGGGAGACAAGCCCGGCCGCGTGTTCCGT
CCACACGTTGCGGACGTACTCAAGTTCTGCCGGCGAGCCGATGGCGGAAAGCAGAAAGACGACCTGGTAG
AAACCTGCATTCGGTTAAACACCACGCACGTTGCCATGCAGCGTACGAAGAAGGCCAAGAACGGCCGCCT
GGTGACGGTATCCGAGGGTGAAGCCTTGATTAGCCGCTACAAGATCGTAAAGAGCGAAACCGGGCGGCCG
GAGTACATCGAGATCGAGCTAGCTGATTGGATGTACCGCGAGATCACAGAAGGCAAGAACCCGGACGTGC
TGACGGTTCACCCCGATTACTTTTTGATCGATCCCGGCATCGGCCGTTTTCTCTACCGCCTGGCACGCCG
CGCCGCAGGCAAGGCAGAAGCCAGATGGTTGTTCAAGACGATCTACGAACGCAGTGGCAGCGCCGGAGAG
TTCAAGAAGTTCTGTTTCACCGTGCGCAAGCTGATCGGGTCAAATGACCTGCCGGAGTACGATTTGAAGG
AGGAGGCGGGGCAGGCTGGCCCGATCCTAGTCATGCGCTACCGCAACCTGATCGAGGGCGAAGCATCCGC
CGGTTCCTAATGTACGGAGCAGATGCTAGGGCAAATTGCCCTAGCAGGGGAAAAAGGTCGAAAAGGACTC
TTTCCTGTGGATAGCACGTACATTGGGAACCCAAAGCCGTACATTGGGAACCGGAACCCGTACATTGGGA
ACCCAAAGCCGTACATTGGGAACCGGTCACACATGTAAGTGACTGATATAAAAGAGAAAAAAGGCGATTT
TTCCGCCTAAAACTCTTTAAAACTTATTAAAACTCTTAAAACCCGCCTGGCCTGTGCATAACTGTCTGGC
CAGCGCACAGCCGAAGAGCTGCAAAAAGCGCCTACCCTTCGGTCGCTGCGCTCCCTACGCCCCGCCGCTT
CGCGTCGGCCTATCGCGGCCGCTGGCCGCTCAAAAATGGCTGGCCTACGGCCAGGCAATCTACCAGGGCG
CGGACAAGCCGCGCCGTCGCCACTCGACCGCCGGCGCCCACATCAAGGCACCCTGCCTCGCGCGTTTCGG
TGATGACGGTGAAAACCTCTGACACATGCAGCTCCCGGTGACGGTCACAGCTTGTCTGTAAGCGGATGCC
GGGAGCAGACAAGCCCGTCAGGGCGCGTCAGCGGGTGTTGGCGGGTGTCGGGGCGCAGCCATGACCCAGT
CACGTAGCGATAGCGGAGTGTATACTGGCTTAACTATGCGGCATCAGAGCAGATTGTACTGAGAGTGCAC
CATATGCGGTGTGAAATACCGCACAGATGCGTAAGGAGAAAATACCGCATCAGGCGCTCTTCCGCTTCCT
CGCTCACTGACTCGCTGCGCTCGGTCGTTCGGCTGCGGCGAGCGGTATCAGCTCACTCAAAGGCGGTAAT
ACGGTTATCCACAGAATCAGGGGATAACGCAGGAAAGAACATGTGAGCAAAAGGCCAGCAAAAGGCCAGG
AACCGTAAAAAGGCCGCGTTGCTGGCGTTTTTCCATAGGCTCCGCCCCCCTGACGAGCATCACAAAAATC
GACGCTCAAGTCAGAGGTGGCGAAACCCGACAGGACTATAAAGATACCAGGCGTTTCCCCCTGGAAGCTC
CCTCGTGCGCTCTCCTGTTCCGACCCTGCCGCTTACCGGATACCTGTCCGCCTTTCTCCCTTCGGGAAGC
GTGGCGCTTTCTCATAGCTCACGCTGTAGGTATCTCAGTTCGGTGTAGGTCGTTCGCTCCAAGCTGGGCT
GTGTGCACGAACCCCCCGTTCAGCCCGACCGCTGCGCCTTATCCGGTAACTATCGTCTTGAGTCCAACCC
GGTAAGACACGACTTATCGCCACTGGCAGCAGCCACTGGTAACAGGATTAGCAGAGCGAGGTATGTAGGC
GGTGCTACAGAGTTCTTGAAGTGGTGGCCTAACTACGGCTACACTAGAAGGACAGTATTTGGTATCTGCG
CTCTGCTGAAGCCAGTTACCTTCGGAAAAAGAGTTGGTAGCTCTTGATCCGGCAAACAAACCACCGCTGG
TAGCGGTGGTTTTTTTGTTTGCAAGCAGCAGATTACGCGCAGAAAAAAAGGATCTCAAGAAGATCCTTTG
ATCTTTTCTACGGGGTCTGACGCTCAGTGGAACGAAAACTCACGTTAAGGGATTTTGGTCATGCATTCTA
GGTGATTAGAAAAACTCATCGAGCATCAAATGAAACTGCAATTTATTCATATCAGGATTATCAATACCAT
ATTTTTGAAAAAGCCGTTTCTGTAATGAAGGAGAAAACTCACCGAGGCAGTTCCATAGGATGGCAAGATC
CTGGTATCGGTCTGCGATTCCGACTCGTCCAACATCAATACAACCTATTAATTTCCCCTCGTCAAAAATA
AGGTTATCAAGTGAGAAATCACCATGAGTGACGACTGAATCCGGTGAGAATGGCAAAAGTTTATGCATTT
CTTTCCAGACTTGTTCAACAGGCCAGCCATTACGCTCGTCATCAAAATCACTCGCATCAACCAAACCGTT
ATTCATTCGTGATTGCGCCTGAGCGAGTCGAAATACGCGATCGCTGTTAAAAGGACAATTACAAACAGGA
ATCGAATGCAACCGGCGCAGGAACACTGCCAGCGCATCAACAATATTTTCACCTGAATCAGGATATTCTT
CTAATACCTGGAATGCTGTTTTCCCTGGGATCGCAGTGGTGAGTAACCATGCATCATCAGGAGTACGGAT
AAAATGCTTGATGGTCGGAAGAGGCATAAATTCCGTCAGCCAGTTTAGTCTGACCATCTCATCTGTAACA
TCATTGGCAACGCTACCTTTGCCATGTTTCAGAAACAACTCTGGCGCATCGGGCTTCCCATACAATCGGT
AGATTGTCGCACCTGATTGCCCGACATTATCGCGAGCCCATTTATACCCATATAAATCAGCATCCATGTT
GGAATTTAATCGCGGCCTTGAGCAAGACGTTTCCCGTTGAATATGGCTCATAACAGAACTTATTATTTCC
TTCCTCTTTTCTACAGTATTTAAAGATACCCCAAGAAGCTAATTATAACAAGACGAACTCCAATTCACTG
TTCCTTGCATTCTAAAACCTTAAATACCAGAAAACAGCTTTTTCAAAGTTGTTTTCAAAGTTGGCGTATA
ACATAGTATCGACGGAGCCGATTTTGAAACCGCGGTGATCACAGGCAGCAACGCTCTGTCATCGTTACAA
TCAACATGCTACCCTCCGCGAGATCATCCGTGTTTCAAACCCGGCAGCTTAGTTGCCGTTCTTCCGAATA
GCATCGGTAACATGAGCAAAGTCTGCCGCCTTACAACGGCTCTCCCGCTGACGCCGTCCCGGACTGATGG
GCTGCCTGTATCGAGTGGTGATTTTGTGCCGAGCTGCCGGTCGGGGAGCTGTTGGCTGGCTGGTGGCAGG
ATATATTGTGGTGTAAACA
